Addgene plasmid #102275: pET-28c(+)-YTHDF2
Purpose: For bacterial expression of His-tagged human YTHDF2
Depositing lab: Samie Jaffrey. Depositing organization: Cornell University. Publication: m6A RNA methylation promotes XIST-mediated transcriptional repression. Patil DP, Chen CK, Pickering BF, Chow A, Jackson C, Guttman M, Jaffrey SR. Nature. 2016 Sep 7;537(7620):369-373. doi: 10.1038/nature19342. PubMed 27602518.
Backbone
  Vector backbone: pET-28a(+)
  Backbone manufacturer: Novagen
  Vector type: Bacterial Expression
Growth in bacteria
  Bacterial resistance: Kanamycin, 50 μg/mL
  Growth temperature: 37°C
  Growth strain: DH5alpha
  Copy number: Unknown
Gene/Insert
  Gene/Insert name: YTHDF2 (alt names: YTH N6-methyladenosine RNA binding protein 2; HGRG8)
  Species: H. sapiens (human)
  Entrez Gene: YTHDF2 (a.k.a. CAHL, DF2, HGRG8, NY-REN-2)
  Promoter: T7
  Tag / fusion protein: 6X HIS (N terminal on backbone)
  Cloning method: Restriction Enzyme; 5′ cloning site NdeI (unknown if destroyed); 3′ cloning site XhoI (unknown if destroyed)
  Sequencing primers: 5′ TAATACGACTCACTATAGG; 3′ GCTAGTTATTGCTCAGCGG
Terms and licenses: Academic/Nonprofit Terms; Industry Terms: Not Available to Industry
How to cite: pET-28c(+)-YTHDF2 was a gift from Samie Jaffrey (Addgene plasmid # 102275 ; http://n2t.net/addgene:102275 ; RRID:Addgene_102275)
