[The description below was written by a language model from this plasmid's Addgene catalogue record and pLannotate feature annotations shown in this document.]
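Description:
pET-28c(+)-YTHDF2 is a bacterial expression plasmid of about 7.0 kb for producing His-tagged human YTHDF2, an N6-methyladenosine (m6A) RNA-binding protein, in E. coli. The name indicates pET-28c(+), whereas the backbone field lists pET-28a(+) from Novagen; the record does not resolve this difference. The plasmid is selected with kanamycin through an aph(3')-Ia (KanR) gene. It replicates from a ColE1/pBR322-type origin accompanied by the bom region and the rop gene, which normally restrains copy number, although the record lists copy number as unknown. An f1 origin is also present. Short matches annotated as tetracycline-resistance and AmpR-promoter fragments are backbone remnants, not functional markers.

The expression cassette has the usual T7lac layout. A T7 promoter is followed directly by a lac operator and the phage T7 gene 10 ribosome binding site, and a plasmid-borne lacI gene supplies repressor. Transcription therefore requires a host that provides T7 RNA polymerase and is induced with IPTG. The YTHDF2 coding region (about 1.7 kb) was cloned between NdeI and XhoI. It lies downstream of the backbone's N-terminal 6xHis tag, which the annotation tool labels as a capTEV fragment, and of a thrombin cleavage site that allows the tag to be removed after purification. A second His-tag sequence lies just downstream of the insert, before the T7 terminator. The record describes only the N-terminal tag and does not say whether the downstream one is translated. The two sequence records, one from the depositor and one from repository sequencing, differ by only a few nucleotides and show the same feature arrangement. The construct is suited to affinity purification of recombinant YTHDF2 for biochemical work, such as studies of m6A-modified RNA recognition.
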