Features (pLannotate 1.2.2; 21 found; start..end, strand, type, name):
     12..467     +  rep_origin     f1 ori (sequence partly withheld): f1 bacteriophage origin of replication; arrow indicates direction of (+) strand synthesis
    494..551     +  promoter       AmpR promoter (fragment): bla
    560..1375    -  CDS            KanR: aminoglycoside phosphotransferase; aph(3')-Ia; confers resistance to kanamycin in bacteria or G418 (Geneticin®) in eukaryotes
   1497..2085    +  rep_origin     ori: high-copy-number ColE1/pMB1/pBR322/pUC origin of replication
   2271..2413    -  misc_feature   bom: basis of mobility region from pBR322
   2515..2706    -  CDS            rop: Rop protein, which maintains plasmids at low copy number; rop
   2723..3103    +  CDS            YPB1_ECOLX: Protein predicted: Swiss-Prot protein existence level 4. From Escherichia coli.
   3175..3466    -  CDS            TcR (fragment): tetracycline efflux protein; tet; confers resistance to tetracycline
   3481..3502    -  protein_bind   CAP binding site: CAP binding activates transcription in the presence of cAMP. E. coli catabolite activator protein
   3515..4597    -  CDS            lacI: lac repressor; lacI; The lac repressor binds to the lac operator to inhibit transcription in E. coli. This inhibition can be relieved by adding lactose or isopropyl-β-D-thiogalactopyranoside (IPTG).
   4598..4675    -  promoter       lacI promoter: lacI
   4683..4962    -  CDS            TcR (fragment): tetracycline efflux protein; tet; confers resistance to tetracycline
   4984..5002    +  promoter       T7 promoter: promoter for bacteriophage T7 RNA polymerase
   5003..5027    +  protein_bind   lac operator: The lac repressor binds to the lac operator to inhibit transcription in E. coli. This inhibition can be relieved by adding lactose or isopropyl-β-D-thiogalactopyranoside (IPTG). lac repressor encoded by lacI
   5042..5064    +  RBS            RBS: efficient ribosome binding site from bacteriophage T7 gene 10 (Olins and Rangwala, 1989)
   5083..5099    +  CDS            capTEV™ (fragment): composite tag for in vivo biotinylation, TEV protease cleavage, and 6xHis tagging
   5110..5127    +  CDS            thrombin site: thrombin recognition and cleavage site
   5131..6867    +  CDS            YTHDF2: YTHD2_HUMAN - Also known as HGRG8 From Homo sapiens (Human).
   6877..6894    +  CDS            9xHis (fragment): 9xHis affinity tag
   6904..6953    +  CDS            SET1 (fragment): solubility-enhancement tag derived from T7 phage gene 10B
   6961..7008    +  terminator     T7 terminator: transcription terminator for bacteriophage T7 RNA polymerase
>Addgene plasmid #102275 | pET-28c(+)-YTHDF2 | depositor full sequence | sequence record 193097 | pET-28c(+)-YTHDF2 sequence 7033 bps
TGGCGAATGGG
[124 nt withheld, positions 12-135]
C
[91 nt withheld, positions 137-227]
A
[49 nt withheld, positions 229-277]
CCTTTGACGTTGGAGTCCACGTTCTTT
[37 nt withheld, positions 305-341]
ACCCTATCTCGGTCTATTCTTTTGATTTATAAGGGATTTTGCCGATTTCGGCCTATTGGTTAAAAAATGA
GCTGATTTAACAAAAATTTAACGCGAATTTTAACAAAATATTAACGTTTACAATTTCAGGTGGCACTTTT
CGGGGAAATGTGCGCGGAACCCCTATTTGTTTATTTTTCTAAATACATTCAAATATGTATCCGCTCATGA
ATTAATTCTTAGAAAAACTCATCGAGCATCAAATGAAACTGCAATTTATTCATATCAGGATTATCAATAC
CATATTTTTGAAAAAGCCGTTTCTGTAATGAAGGAGAAAACTCACCGAGGCAGTTCCATAGGATGGCAAG
ATCCTGGTATCGGTCTGCGATTCCGACTCGTCCAACATCAATACAACCTATTAATTTCCCCTCGTCAAAA
ATAAGGTTATCAAGTGAGAAATCACCATGAGTGACGACTGAATCCGGTGAGAATGGCAAAAGTTTATGCA
TTTCTTTCCAGACTTGTTCAACAGGCCAGCCATTACGCTCGTCATCAAAATCACTCGCATCAACCAAACC
GTTATTCATTCGTGATTGCGCCTGAGCGAGACGAAATACGCGATCGCTGTTAAAAGGACAATTACAAACA
GGAATCGAATGCAACCGGCGCAGGAACACTGCCAGCGCATCAACAATATTTTCACCTGAATCAGGATATT
CTTCTAATACCTGGAATGCTGTTTTCCCGGGGATCGCAGTGGTGAGTAACCATGCATCATCAGGAGTACG
GATAAAATGCTTGATGGTCGGAAGAGGCATAAATTCCGTCAGCCAGTTTAGTCTGACCATCTCATCTGTA
ACATCATTGGCAACGCTACCTTTGCCATGTTTCAGAAACAACTCTGGCGCATCGGGCTTCCCATACAATC
GATAGATTGTCGCACCTGATTGCCCGACATTATCGCGAGCCCATTTATACCCATATAAATCAGCATCCAT
GTTGGAATTTAATCGCGGCCTAGAGCAAGACGTTTCCCGTTGAATATGGCTCATAACACCCCTTGTATTA
CTGTTTATGTAAGCAGACAGTTTTATTGTTCATGACCAAAATCCCTTAACGTGAGTTTTCGTTCCACTGA
GCGTCAGACCCCGTAGAAAAGATCAAAGGATCTTCTTGAGATCCTTTTTTTCTGCGCGTAATCTGCTGCT
TGCAAACAAAAAAACCACCGCTACCAGCGGTGGTTTGTTTGCCGGATCAAGAGCTACCAACTCTTTTTCC
GAAGGTAACTGGCTTCAGCAGAGCGCAGATACCAAATACTGTCCTTCTAGTGTAGCCGTAGTTAGGCCAC
CACTTCAAGAACTCTGTAGCACCGCCTACATACCTCGCTCTGCTAATCCTGTTACCAGTGGCTGCTGCCA
GTGGCGATAAGTCGTGTCTTACCGGGTTGGACTCAAGACGATAGTTACCGGATAAGGCGCAGCGGTCGGG
CTGAACGGGGGGTTCGTGCACACAGCCCAGCTTGGAGCGAACGACCTACACCGAACTGAGATACCTACAG
CGTGAGCTATGAGAAAGCGCCACGCTTCCCGAAGGGAGAAAGGCGGACAGGTATCCGGTAAGCGGCAGGG
TCGGAACAGGAGAGCGCACGAGGGAGCTTCCAGGGGGAAACGCCTGGTATCTTTATAGTCCTGTCGGGTT
TCGCCACCTCTGACTTGAGCGTCGATTTTTGTGATGCTCGTCAGGGGGGCGGAGCCTATGGAAAAACGCC
AGCAACGCGGCCTTTTTACGGTTCCTGGCCTTTTGCTGGCCTTTTGCTCACATGTTCTTTCCTGCGTTAT
CCCCTGATTCTGTGGATAACCGTATTACCGCCTTTGAGTGAGCTGATACCGCTCGCCGCAGCCGAACGAC
CGAGCGCAGCGAGTCAGTGAGCGAGGAAGCGGAAGAGCGCCTGATGCGGTATTTTCTCCTTACGCATCTG
TGCGGTATTTCACACCGCATATATGGTGCACTCTCAGTACAATCTGCTCTGATGCCGCATAGTTAAGCCA
GTATACACTCCGCTATCGCTACGTGACTGGGTCATGGCTGCGCCCCGACACCCGCCAACACCCGCTGACG
CGCCCTGACGGGCTTGTCTGCTCCCGGCATCCGCTTACAGACAAGCTGTGACCGTCTCCGGGAGCTGCAT
GTGTCAGAGGTTTTCACCGTCATCACCGAAACGCGCGAGGCAGCTGCGGTAAAGCTCATCAGCGTGGTCG
TGAAGCGATTCACAGATGTCTGCCTGTTCATCCGCGTCCAGCTCGTTGAGTTTCTCCAGAAGCGTTAATG
TCTGGCTTCTGATAAAGCGGGCCATGTTAAGGGCGGTTTTTTCCTGTTTGGTCACTGATGCCTCCGTGTA
AGGGGGATTTCTGTTCATGGGGGTAATGATACCGATGAAACGAGAGAGGATGCTCACGATACGGGTTACT
GATGATGAACATGCCCGGTTACTGGAACGTTGTGAGGGTAAACAACTGGCGGTATGGATGCGGCGGGACC
AGAGAAAAATCACTCAGGGTCAATGCCAGCGCTTCGTTAATACAGATGTAGGTGTTCCACAGGGTAGCCA
GCAGCATCCTGCGATGCAGATCCGGAACATAATGGTGCAGGGCGCTGACTTCCGCGTTTCCAGACTTTAC
GAAACACGGAAACCGAAGACCATTCATGTTGTTGCTCAGGTCGCAGACGTTTTGCAGCAGCAGTCGCTTC
ACGTTCGCTCGCGTATCGGTGATTCATTCTGCTAACCAGTAAGGCAACCCCGCCAGCCTAGCCGGGTCCT
CAACGACAGGAGCACGATCATGCGCACCCGTGGGGCCGCCATGCCGGCGATAATGGCCTGCTTCTCGCCG
AAACGTTTGGTGGCGGGACCAGTGACGAAGGCTTGAGCGAGGGCGTGCAAGATTCCGAATACCGCAAGCG
ACAGGCCGATCATCGTCGCGCTCCAGCGAAAGCGGTCCTCGCCGAAAATGACCCAGAGCGCTGCCGGCAC
CTGTCCTACGAGTTGCATGATAAAGAAGACAGTCATAAGTGCGGCGACGATAGTCATGCCCCGCGCCCAC
CGGAAGGAGCTGACTGGGTTGAAGGCTCTCAAGGGCATCGGTCGAGATCCCGGTGCCTAATGAGTGAGCT
AACTTACATTAATTGCGTTGCGCTCACTGCCCGCTTTCCAGTCGGGAAACCTGTCGTGCCAGCTGCATTA
ATGAATCGGCCAACGCGCGGGGAGAGGCGGTTTGCGTATTGGGCGCCAGGGTGGTTTTTCTTTTCACCAG
TGAGACGGGCAACAGCTGATTGCCCTTCACCGCCTGGCCCTGAGAGAGTTGCAGCAAGCGGTCCACGCTG
GTTTGCCCCAGCAGGCGAAAATCCTGTTTGATGGTGGTTAACGGCGGGATATAACATGAGCTGTCTTCGG
TATCGTCGTATCCCACTACCGAGATATCCGCACCAACGCGCAGCCCGGACTCGGTAATGGCGCGCATTGC
GCCCAGCGCCATCTGATCGTTGGCAACCAGCATCGCAGTGGGAACGATGCCCTCATTCAGCATTTGCATG
GTTTGTTGAAAACCGGACATGGCACTCCAGTCGCCTTCCCGTTCCGCTATCGGCTGAATTTGATTGCGAG
TGAGATATTTATGCCAGCCAGCCAGACGCAGACGCGCCGAGACAGAACTTAATGGGCCCGCTAACAGCGC
GATTTGCTGGTGACCCAATGCGACCAGATGCTCCACGCCCAGTCGCGTACCGTCTTCATGGGAGAAAATA
ATACTGTTGATGGGTGTCTGGTCAGAGACATCAAGAAATAACGCCGGAACATTAGTGCAGGCAGCTTCCA
CAGCAATGGCATCCTGGTCATCCAGCGGATAGTTAATGATCAGCCCACTGACGCGTTGCGCGAGAAGATT
GTGCACCGCCGCTTTACAGGCTTCGACGCCGCTTCGTTCTACCATCGACACCACCACGCTGGCACCCAGT
TGATCGGCGCGAGATTTAATCGCCGCGACAATTTGCGACGGCGCGTGCAGGGCCAGACTGGAGGTGGCAA
CGCCAATCAGCAACGACTGTTTGCCCGCCAGTTGTTGTGCCACGCGGTTGGGAATGTAATTCAGCTCCGC
CATCGCCGCTTCCACTTTTTCCCGCGTTTTCGCAGAAACGTGGCTGGCCTGGTTCACCACGCGGGAAACG
GTCTGATAAGAGACACCGGCATACTCTGCGACATCGTATAACGTTACTGGTTTCACATTCACCACCCTGA
ATTGACTCTCTTCCGGGCGCTATCATGCCATACCGCGAAAGGTTTTGCGCCATTCGATGGTGTCCGGGAT
CTCGACGCTCTCCCTTATGCGACTCCTGCATTAGGAAGCAGCCCAGTAGTAGGTTGAGGCCGTTGAGCAC
CGCCGCCGCAAGGAATGGTGCATGCAAGGAGATGGCGCCCAACAGTCCCCCGGCCACGGGGCCTGCCACC
ATACCCACGCCGAAACAAGCGCTCATGAGCCCGAAGTGGCGAGCCCGATCTTCCCCATCGGTGATGTCGG
CGATATAGGCGCCAGCAACCGCACCTGTGGCGCCGGTGATGCCGGCCACGATGCGTCCGGCGTAGAGGAT
CGAGATCTCGATCCCGCGAAATTAATACGACTCACTATAGGGGAATTGTGAGCGGATAACAATTCCCCTC
TAGAAATAATTTTGTTTAACTTTAAGAAGGAGATATACCATGGGCAGCAGCCATCATCATCATCATCACA
GCAGCGGCCTGGTGCCGCGCGGCAGCCATATGTCGGCCAGCAGCCTCTTGGAGCAGAGACCAAAAGGTCA
AGGAAACAAAGTACAAAATGGATCTGTACATCAAAAGGATGGATTAAACGATGATGATTTTGAACCTTAC
TTGAGTCCACAGGCAAGGCCCAATAATGCATATACTGCCATGTCAGATTCCTACTTACCCAGTTACTACA
GTCCCTCCATTGGCTTCTCCTATTCTTTGGGTGAAGCTGCTTGGTCTACGGGGGGTGACACAGCCATGCC
CTACTTAACTTCTTATGGACAGCTGAGCAACGGAGAGCCCCACTTCCTACCAGATGCAATGTTTGGGCAA
CCAGGAGCCCTAGGTAGCACTCCATTTCTTGGTCAGCATGGTTTTAATTTCTTTCCCAGTGGGATTGACT
TCTCAGCATGGGGAAATAACAGTTCTCAGGGACAGTCTACTCAGAGCTCTGGATATAGTAGCAATTATGC
TTATGCACCTAGCTCCTTAGGTGGAGCCATGATTGATGGACAGTCAGCTTTTGCCAATGAGACCCTCAAT
AAGGCTCCTGGCATGAATACTATAGACCAAGGGATGGCAGCACTGAAGTTGGGTAGCACAGAAGTTGCAA
GCAATGTTCCAAAAGTTGTAGGTTCTGCTGTTGGTAGCGGGTCCATTACTAGTAACATCGTGGCTTCCAA
TAGTTTGCCTCCAGCCACCATTGCTCCTCCAAAACCAGCATCTTGGGCTGATATTGCTAGCAAGCCTGCA
AAACAGCAACCTAAACTGAAGACCAAGAATGGCATTGCAGGGTCAAGTCTTCCGCCACCCCCGATAAAGC
ATAACATGGATATTGGAACTTGGGATAACAAGGGTCCCGTTGCAAAAGCCCCCTCACAGGCTTTGGTTCA
GAATATAGGTCAGCCAACCCAGGGGTCTCCTCAGCCTGTAGGTCAGCAGGCTAACAATAGCCCACCAGTG
GCTCAGGCATCAGTAGGGCAACAGACACAGCCATTGCCTCCACCTCCACCACAGCCTGCCCAGCTTTCAG
TCCAGCAACAGGCAGCTCAGCCAACCCGCTGGGTAGCACCTCGGAACCGTGGCAGTGGGTTCGGTCATAA
TGGGGTGGATGGTAATGGAGTAGGACAGTCTCAGGCTGGTTCTGGATCTACTCCTTCAGAACCCCACCCA
GTGTTGGAGAAGCTTCGGTCCATTAATAACTATAACCCCAAAGATTTTGACTGGAATCTGAAACATGGCC
GGGTTTTCATCATTAAGAGCTACTCTGAGGACGATATTCACCGTTCCATTAAGTATAATATTTGGTGCAG
CACAGAGCATGGTAACAAGAGACTGGATGCTGCTTATCGTTCCATGAACGGGAAAGGCCCCGTTTACTTA
CTTTTCAGTGTCAACGGCAGTGGACACTTCTGTGGCGTGGCAGAAATGAAATCTGCTGTGGACTACAACA
CATGTGCAGGTGTGTGGTCCCAGGACAAATGGAAGGGTCGTTTTGATGTCAGGTGGATTTTTGTGAAGGA
CGTTCCCAATAGCCAACTGCGACACATTCGCCTAGAGAACAACGAGAATAAACCAGTGACCAACTCTAGG
GACACTCAGGAAGTGCCTCTGGAAAAGGCTAAGCAGGTGTTGAAAATTATAGCCAGCTACAAGCACACCA
CTTCCATTTTTGATGACTTCTCACACTATGAGAAACGCCAAGAGGAAGAAGAAAGTGTTAAAAAGGAACG
TCAAGGTCGTGGGAAATAGCTCGAGCACCACCACCACCACCACTGAGATCCGGCTGCTAACAAAGCCCGA
AAGGAAGCTGAGTTGGCTGCTGCCACCGCTGAGCAATAACTAGCATAACCCCTTGGGGCCTCTAAACGGG
TCTTGAGGGGTTTTTTGCTGAAAGGAGGAACTATATCCGGAT
