Features (pLannotate 1.2.2; 21 found; start..end, strand, type, name):
     13..441     +  rep_origin     f1 ori (sequence partly withheld): f1 bacteriophage origin of replication; arrow indicates direction of (+) strand synthesis
    494..551     +  promoter       AmpR promoter (fragment): bla
    560..1375    -  CDS            KanR: aminoglycoside phosphotransferase; aph(3')-Ia; confers resistance to kanamycin in bacteria or G418 (Geneticin®) in eukaryotes
   1497..2085    +  rep_origin     ori: high-copy-number ColE1/pMB1/pBR322/pUC origin of replication
   2271..2410    -  misc_feature   bom: basis of mobility region from pBR322
   2512..2703    -  CDS            rop: Rop protein, which maintains plasmids at low copy number; rop
   2720..3100    +  CDS            YPB1_ECOLX: Protein predicted: Swiss-Prot protein existence level 4. From Escherichia coli.
   3172..3463    -  CDS            TcR (fragment): tetracycline efflux protein; tet; confers resistance to tetracycline
   3478..3499    -  protein_bind   CAP binding site: CAP binding activates transcription in the presence of cAMP. E. coli catabolite activator protein
   3512..4594    -  CDS            lacI: lac repressor; lacI; The lac repressor binds to the lac operator to inhibit transcription in E. coli. This inhibition can be relieved by adding lactose or isopropyl-β-D-thiogalactopyranoside (IPTG).
   4595..4672    -  promoter       lacI promoter: lacI
   4680..4959    -  CDS            TcR (fragment): tetracycline efflux protein; tet; confers resistance to tetracycline
   4981..4999    +  promoter       T7 promoter: promoter for bacteriophage T7 RNA polymerase
   5000..5024    +  protein_bind   lac operator: The lac repressor binds to the lac operator to inhibit transcription in E. coli. This inhibition can be relieved by adding lactose or isopropyl-β-D-thiogalactopyranoside (IPTG). lac repressor encoded by lacI
   5039..5061    +  RBS            RBS: efficient ribosome binding site from bacteriophage T7 gene 10 (Olins and Rangwala, 1989)
   5080..5096    +  CDS            capTEV™ (fragment): composite tag for in vivo biotinylation, TEV protease cleavage, and 6xHis tagging
   5107..5124    +  CDS            thrombin site: thrombin recognition and cleavage site
   5128..6864    +  CDS            YTHDF2: YTHD2_HUMAN - Also known as HGRG8 From Homo sapiens (Human).
   6874..6891    +  CDS            9xHis (fragment): 9xHis affinity tag
   6901..6950    +  CDS            SET1 (fragment): solubility-enhancement tag derived from T7 phage gene 10B
   6958..7005    +  terminator     T7 terminator: transcription terminator for bacteriophage T7 RNA polymerase
>Addgene plasmid #102275 | pET-28c(+)-YTHDF2 | addgene full sequence | sequence record 197157 | Addgene NGS Result
TTGGCGAATGGG
[124 nt withheld, positions 13-136]
C
[91 nt withheld, positions 138-228]
A
[49 nt withheld, positions 230-278]
CCTTTGACGTTGGAGTCCACGTTCTTT
[37 nt withheld, positions 306-342]
ACCCTATCTCGGTCTATTCTTTTGATTTATAAGGGATTTTGCCGATTTCGGCCTATTGGTTAAAAAATGA
GCTGATTTAACAAAAATTTAACGCGAATTTTAACAAAATATTAACGCTTACAATTTAGGTGGCACTTTTC
GGGGAAATGTGCGCGGAACCCCTATTTGTTTATTTTTCTAAATACATTCAAATATGTATCCGCTCATGAA
TTAATTCTTAGAAAAACTCATCGAGCATCAAATGAAACTGCAATTTATTCATATCAGGATTATCAATACC
ATATTTTTGAAAAAGCCGTTTCTGTAATGAAGGAGAAAACTCACCGAGGCAGTTCCATAGGATGGCAAGA
TCCTGGTATCGGTCTGCGATTCCGACTCGTCCAACATCAATACAACCTATTAATTTCCCCTCGTCAAAAA
TAAGGTTATCAAGTGAGAAATCACCATGAGTGACGACTGAATCCGGTGAGAATGGCAAAAGTTTATGCAT
TTCTTTCCAGACTTGTTCAACAGGCCAGCCATTACGCTCGTCATCAAAATCACTCGCATCAACCAAACCG
TTATTCATTCGTGATTGCGCCTGAGCGAGACGAAATACGCGATCGCTGTTAAAAGGACAATTACAAACAG
GAATCGAATGCAACCGGCGCAGGAACACTGCCAGCGCATCAACAATATTTTCACCTGAATCAGGATATTC
TTCTAATACCTGGAATGCTGTTTTCCCGGGGATCGCAGTGGTGAGTAACCATGCATCATCAGGAGTACGG
ATAAAATGCTTGATGGTCGGAAGAGGCATAAATTCCGTCAGCCAGTTTAGTCTGACCATCTCATCTGTAA
CATCATTGGCAACGCTACCTTTGCCATGTTTCAGAAACAACTCTGGCGCATCGGGCTTCCCATACAATCG
ATAGATTGTCGCACCTGATTGCCCGACATTATCGCGAGCCCATTTATACCCATATAAATCAGCATCCATG
TTGGAATTTAATCGCGGCCTAGAGCAAGACGTTTCCCGTTGAATATGGCTCATAACACCCCTTGTATTAC
TGTTTATGTAAGCAGACAGTTTTATTGTTCATGACCAAAATCCCTTAACGTGAGTTTTCGTTCCACTGAG
CGTCAGACCCCGTAGAAAAGATCAAAGGATCTTCTTGAGATCCTTTTTTTCTGCGCGTAATCTGCTGCTT
GCAAACAAAAAAACCACCGCTACCAGCGGTGGTTTGTTTGCCGGATCAAGAGCTACCAACTCTTTTTCCG
AAGGTAACTGGCTTCAGCAGAGCGCAGATACCAAATACTGTCCTTCTAGTGTAGCCGTAGTTAGGCCACC
ACTTCAAGAACTCTGTAGCACCGCCTACATACCTCGCTCTGCTAATCCTGTTACCAGTGGCTGCTGCCAG
TGGCGATAAGTCGTGTCTTACCGGGTTGGACTCAAGACGATAGTTACCGGATAAGGCGCAGCGGTCGGGC
TGAACGGGGGGTTCGTGCACACAGCCCAGCTTGGAGCGAACGACCTACACCGAACTGAGATACCTACAGC
GTGAGCTATGAGAAAGCGCCACGCTTCCCGAAGGGAGAAAGGCGGACAGGTATCCGGTAAGCGGCAGGGT
CGGAACAGGAGAGCGCACGAGGGAGCTTCCAGGGGGAAACGCCTGGTATCTTTATAGTCCTGTCGGGTTT
CGCCACCTCTGACTTGAGCGTCGATTTTTGTGATGCTCGTCAGGGGGGCGGAGCCTATGGAAAAACGCCA
GCAACGCGGCCTTTTTACGGTTCCTGGCCTTTTGCTGGCCTTTTGCTCACATGTTCTTTCCTGCGTTATC
CCCTGATTCTGTGGATAACCGTATTACCGCCTTTGAGTGAGCTGATACCGCTCGCCGCAGCCGAACGACC
GAGCGCAGCGAGTCAGTGAGCGAGGAAGCGGAAGAGCGCCTGATGCGGTATTTTCTCCTTACGCATCTGT
GCGGTATTTCACACCGCAATGGTGCACTCTCAGTACAATCTGCTCTGATGCCGCATAGTTAAGCCAGTAT
ACACTCCGCTATCGCTACGTGACTGGGTCATGGCTGCGCCCCGACACCCGCCAACACCCGCTGACGCGCC
CTGACGGGCTTGTCTGCTCCCGGCATCCGCTTACAGACAAGCTGTGACCGTCTCCGGGAGCTGCATGTGT
CAGAGGTTTTCACCGTCATCACCGAAACGCGCGAGGCAGCTGCGGTAAAGCTCATCAGCGTGGTCGTGAA
GCGATTCACAGATGTCTGCCTGTTCATCCGCGTCCAGCTCGTTGAGTTTCTCCAGAAGCGTTAATGTCTG
GCTTCTGATAAAGCGGGCCATGTTAAGGGCGGTTTTTTCCTGTTTGGTCACTGATGCCTCCGTGTAAGGG
GGATTTCTGTTCATGGGGGTAATGATACCGATGAAACGAGAGAGGATGCTCACGATACGGGTTACTGATG
ATGAACATGCCCGGTTACTGGAACGTTGTGAGGGTAAACAACTGGCGGTATGGATGCGGCGGGACCAGAG
AAAAATCACTCAGGGTCAATGCCAGCGCTTCGTTAATACAGATGTAGGTGTTCCACAGGGTAGCCAGCAG
CATCCTGCGATGCAGATCCGGAACATAATGGTGCAGGGCGCTGACTTCCGCGTTTCCAGACTTTACGAAA
CACGGAAACCGAAGACCATTCATGTTGTTGCTCAGGTCGCAGACGTTTTGCAGCAGCAGTCGCTTCACGT
TCGCTCGCGTATCGGTGATTCATTCTGCTAACCAGTAAGGCAACCCCGCCAGCCTAGCCGGGTCCTCAAC
GACAGGAGCACGATCATGCGCACCCGTGGGGCCGCCATGCCGGCGATAATGGCCTGCTTCTCGCCGAAAC
GTTTGGTGGCGGGACCAGTGACGAAGGCTTGAGCGAGGGCGTGCAAGATTCCGAATACCGCAAGCGACAG
GCCGATCATCGTCGCGCTCCAGCGAAAGCGGTCCTCGCCGAAAATGACCCAGAGCGCTGCCGGCACCTGT
CCTACGAGTTGCATGATAAAGAAGACAGTCATAAGTGCGGCGACGATAGTCATGCCCCGCGCCCACCGGA
AGGAGCTGACTGGGTTGAAGGCTCTCAAGGGCATCGGTCGAGATCCCGGTGCCTAATGAGTGAGCTAACT
TACATTAATTGCGTTGCGCTCACTGCCCGCTTTCCAGTCGGGAAACCTGTCGTGCCAGCTGCATTAATGA
ATCGGCCAACGCGCGGGGAGAGGCGGTTTGCGTATTGGGCGCCAGGGTGGTTTTTCTTTTCACCAGTGAG
ACGGGCAACAGCTGATTGCCCTTCACCGCCTGGCCCTGAGAGAGTTGCAGCAAGCGGTCCACGCTGGTTT
GCCCCAGCAGGCGAAAATCCTGTTTGATGGTGGTTAACGGCGGGATATAACATGAGCTGTCTTCGGTATC
GTCGTATCCCACTACCGAGATATCCGCACCAACGCGCAGCCCGGACTCGGTAATGGCGCGCATTGCGCCC
AGCGCCATCTGATCGTTGGCAACCAGCATCGCAGTGGGAACGATGCCCTCATTCAGCATTTGCATGGTTT
GTTGAAAACCGGACATGGCACTCCAGTCGCCTTCCCGTTCCGCTATCGGCTGAATTTGATTGCGAGTGAG
ATATTTATGCCAGCCAGCCAGACGCAGACGCGCCGAGACAGAACTTAATGGGCCCGCTAACAGCGCGATT
TGCTGGTGACCCAATGCGACCAGATGCTCCACGCCCAGTCGCGTACCGTCTTCATGGGAGAAAATAATAC
TGTTGATGGGTGTCTGGTCAGAGACATCAAGAAATAACGCCGGAACATTAGTGCAGGCAGCTTCCACAGC
AATGGCATCCTGGTCATCCAGCGGATAGTTAATGATCAGCCCACTGACGCGTTGCGCGAGAAGATTGTGC
ACCGCCGCTTTACAGGCTTCGACGCCGCTTCGTTCTACCATCGACACCACCACGCTGGCACCCAGTTGAT
CGGCGCGAGATTTAATCGCCGCGACAATTTGCGACGGCGCGTGCAGGGCCAGACTGGAGGTGGCAACGCC
AATCAGCAACGACTGTTTGCCCGCCAGTTGTTGTGCCACGCGGTTGGGAATGTAATTCAGCTCCGCCATC
GCCGCTTCCACTTTTTCCCGCGTTTTCGCAGAAACGTGGCTGGCCTGGTTCACCACGCGGGAAACGGTCT
GATAAGAGACACCGGCATACTCTGCGACATCGTATAACGTTACTGGTTTCACATTCACCACCCTGAATTG
ACTCTCTTCCGGGCGCTATCATGCCATACCGCGAAAGGTTTTGCGCCATTCGATGGTGTCCGGGATCTCG
ACGCTCTCCCTTATGCGACTCCTGCATTAGGAAGCAGCCCAGTAGTAGGTTGAGGCCGTTGAGCACCGCC
GCCGCAAGGAATGGTGCATGCAAGGAGATGGCGCCCAACAGTCCCCCGGCCACGGGGCCTGCCACCATAC
CCACGCCGAAACAAGCGCTCATGAGCCCGAAGTGGCGAGCCCGATCTTCCCCATCGGTGATGTCGGCGAT
ATAGGCGCCAGCAACCGCACCTGTGGCGCCGGTGATGCCGGCCACGATGCGTCCGGCGTAGAGGATCGAG
ATCTCGATCCCGCGAAATTAATACGACTCACTATAGGGGAATTGTGAGCGGATAACAATTCCCCTCTAGA
AATAATTTTGTTTAACTTTAAGAAGGAGATATACCATGGGCAGCAGCCATCATCATCATCATCACAGCAG
CGGCCTGGTGCCGCGCGGCAGCCATATGTCGGCCAGCAGCCTCTTGGAGCAGAGACCAAAAGGTCAAGGA
AACAAAGTACAAAATGGATCTGTACATCAAAAGGATGGATTAAACGATGATGATTTTGAACCTTACTTGA
GTCCACAGGCAAGGCCCAATAATGCATATACTGCCATGTCAGATTCCTACTTACCCAGTTACTACAGTCC
CTCCATTGGCTTCTCCTATTCTTTGGGTGAAGCTGCTTGGTCTACGGGGGGTGACACAGCCATGCCCTAC
TTAACTTCTTATGGACAGCTGAGCAACGGAGAGCCCCACTTCCTACCAGATGCAATGTTTGGGCAACCAG
GAGCCCTAGGTAGCACTCCATTTCTTGGTCAGCATGGTTTTAATTTCTTTCCCAGTGGGATTGACTTCTC
AGCATGGGGAAATAACAGTTCTCAGGGACAGTCTACTCAGAGCTCTGGATATAGTAGCAATTATGCTTAT
GCACCTAGCTCCTTAGGTGGAGCCATGATTGATGGACAGTCAGCTTTTGCCAATGAGACCCTCAATAAGG
CTCCTGGCATGAATACTATAGACCAAGGGATGGCAGCACTGAAGTTGGGTAGCACAGAAGTTGCAAGCAA
TGTTCCAAAAGTTGTAGGTTCTGCTGTTGGTAGCGGGTCCATTACTAGTAACATCGTGGCTTCCAATAGT
TTGCCTCCAGCCACCATTGCTCCTCCAAAACCAGCATCTTGGGCTGATATTGCTAGCAAGCCTGCAAAAC
AGCAACCTAAACTGAAGACCAAGAATGGCATTGCAGGGTCAAGTCTTCCGCCACCCCCGATAAAGCATAA
CATGGATATTGGAACTTGGGATAACAAGGGTCCCGTTGCAAAAGCCCCCTCACAGGCTTTGGTTCAGAAT
ATAGGTCAGCCAACCCAGGGGTCTCCTCAGCCTGTAGGTCAGCAGGCTAACAATAGCCCACCAGTGGCTC
AGGCATCAGTAGGGCAACAGACACAGCCATTGCCTCCACCTCCACCACAGCCTGCCCAGCTTTCAGTCCA
GCAACAGGCAGCTCAGCCAACCCGCTGGGTAGCACCTCGGAACCGTGGCAGTGGGTTCGGTCATAATGGG
GTGGATGGTAATGGAGTAGGACAGTCTCAGGCTGGTTCTGGATCTACTCCTTCAGAACCCCACCCAGTGT
TGGAGAAGCTTCGGTCCATTAATAACTATAACCCCAAAGATTTTGACTGGAATCTGAAACATGGCCGGGT
TTTCATCATTAAGAGCTACTCTGAGGACGATATTCACCGTTCCATTAAGTATAATATTTGGTGCAGCACA
GAGCATGGTAACAAGAGACTGGATGCTGCTTATCGTTCCATGAACGGGAAAGGCCCCGTTTACTTACTTT
TCAGTGTCAACGGCAGTGGACACTTCTGTGGCGTGGCAGAAATGAAATCTGCTGTGGACTACAACACATG
TGCAGGTGTGTGGTCCCAGGACAAATGGAAGGGTCGTTTTGATGTCAGGTGGATTTTTGTGAAGGACGTT
CCCAATAGCCAACTGCGACACATTCGCCTAGAGAACAACGAGAATAAACCAGTGACCAACTCTAGGGACA
CTCAGGAAGTGCCTCTGGAAAAGGCTAAGCAGGTGTTGAAAATTATAGCCAGCTACAAGCACACCACTTC
CATTTTTGATGACTTCTCACACTATGAGAAACGCCAAGAGGAAGAAGAAAGTGTTAAAAAGGAACGTCAA
GGTCGTGGGAAATAGCTCGAGCACCACCACCACCACCACTGAGATCCGGCTGCTAACAAAGCCCGAAAGG
AAGCTGAGTTGGCTGCTGCCACCGCTGAGCAATAACTAGCATAACCCCTTGGGGCCTCTAAACGGGTCTT
GAGGGGTTTTTTGCTGAAAGGAGGAACTATATCCGGA
